>Addgene plasmid #212838 | pCYP05 | addgene full sequence | sequence record 420113 | Addgene NGS Result
ACTGACTCGCTGCACGAGGCAGACCTCAGCGCTAGCGGAGTGTATACTGGCTTACTATGTTGGCACTGAT
GAGGGTGTCAGTGAAGTGCTTCATGTGGCAGGAGAAAAAAGGCTGCAACGGTGCGTCAGCAGAATATGTG
ATACAGGATATATTCCGCTTCCTCGCTCACTGACTCGCTACGCTCGGTCGTTCGACTGCGGCGAGCGGAA
ATGGCTTACGAACGGGGCGGAGATTTCCTGGAAGATGCCAGGAAGATACTTAACAGGGAAGTGAGAGGGC
CGCGGCAAAGCCGTTTTTCCATAGGCTCCGCCCCCCTGACAAGCATCACGAAATCTGACGCTCAAATCAG
TGGTGGCGAAACCCGACAGGACTATAAAGATACCAGGCGTTTCCCCCTGGCGGCTCCCTCGTGCGCTCTC
CTGTTCCTGCCTTTCGGTTTACCGGTGTCATTCCGCTGTTATGGCCGCGTTTGTCTCATTCCACGCCTGA
CACTCAGTTCCGGGTAGGCAGTTCGCTCCAAGCTGGACTGTATGCACGAACCCCCCGTTCAGTCCGACCG
CTGCGCCTTATCCGGTAACTATCGTCTTGAGTCCAACCCGGAAAGACATGCAAAAGCACCACTGGCAGCA
GCCACTGGTAATTGATTTAGAGGAGTTAGTCTTGAAGTCATGCGCCGGTTAAGGCTAAACTGAAAGGACA
AGTTTTGGTGACTGCGCTCCTCCAAGCCAGTTACCTCGGTTCAAAGAGTTGGTAGCTCAGAGAACCTTCG
AAAAACCGCCCTGCAAGGCGGTTTTTTCGTTTTCAGAGCAAGAGATTACGCGCAGACCAAAACGATCTCA
AGAAGATCATCTTATTAAGGGGTCTGACGCTCAGTGGAACGAAAAATCAATCTAAAGTATATATGAGTAA
ACTTGGTCTGACAGTTACCTTAGAAAAACTCATCGAGCATCAAATGAAACTGCAATTTATTCATATCAGG
ATTATCAATACCATATTTTTGAAAAAGCCGTTTCTGTAATGAAGGAGAAAACTCACCGAGGCAGTTCCAT
AGGATGGCAAGATCCTGGTATCGGTCTGCGATTCCGACTCGTCCAACATCAATACAACCTATTAATTTCC
CCTCGTCAAAAATAAGGTTATCAAGTGAGAAATCACCATGAGTGACGACTGAATCCGGTGAGAATGGCAA
AAGCTTATGCATTTCTTTCCAGACTTGTTCAACAGGCCAGCCATTACGCTCGTCATCAAAATCACTCGCA
TCAACCAAACCGTTATTCATTCGTGATTGCGCCTGAGCGAGACGAAATACGCGATCGCTGTTAAAAGGAC
AATTACAAACAGGAATCGAATGCAACCGGCGCAGGAACACTGCCAGCGCATCAACAATATTTTCACCTGA
ATCAGGATATTCTTCTAATACCTGGAATGCTGTTTTCCCGGGGATCGCAGTGGTGAGTAACCATGCATCA
TCAGGAGTACGGATAAAATGCTTGATGGTCGGAAGAGGCATAAATTCCGTCAGCCAGTTTAGTCTGACCA
TCTCATCTGTAACATCATTGGCAACGCTACCTTTGCCATGTTTCAGAAACAACTCTGGCGCATCGGGCTT
CCCATACAATCGATAGATTGTCGCACCTGATTGCCCGACATTATCGCGAGCCCATTTATACCCATATAAA
TCAGCATCCATGTTGGAATTTAATCGCGGCCTGGAGCAAGACGTTTCCCGTTGAATATGGCTCATAACAC
CCCTTGTATTACTGTTTATGTAAGCAGACAGTTTTATTGTTCATGATGATATATTTTTATCTTGTGCAAT
GTACATCAGAGATTTTGAGACACAACCAATTATTGAAGGCCTCCCTAACGGGGGGCCTTTTTTTGTTTCT
GGTCTCCCAAGCGCTTAACGATCGTTGGCTGAACAAACAGACAATCTGGTCTGTTTGTATTATGGAAAAT
TTTTCTGTATAATAGATTCAACAAACAGACAATCTGGTCTGTTTGTATTATCAGCGGTCAACGCATGTGC
TTTGCGTTCTGATGAGACAGTGATGTCGAAACCGCCTCTACAAATAATTTTGTTTAGAGCCAGCACTATA
AGGAGGTTATTGATGCTGCTGAACCCGTTAAGTCGTCGTGTGCGCATGCAGCAAGGCATGCCCGTGTTAC
CGGGCGCGTTCCCGGTCGTAGGCCATCTGCCCGCTGTTGCGCGCGCACTGCCTGATCTGCTGGCATACGG
CGAACGTAGATGGGGCACCCATTTCTGGTTGGACATGGGCGCGATGGGTCGTATGCTGGTGTGCACCCGC
CCCGAGGCCTTTGAACTGTTCAACAACAAAGACGTGCTCGCCGATTTACTGGGAGATGTCGCTCCGGCCA
TGCGTGACACGATGGCCACGCAAGATGGTGAACTGCATCGTCGTACCCGCGCTTGGGCGAACCCATCTTT
TCAACCACAGGGTCTTAGTGCCGCCAAGGTTGGCGAACTGTTCGCGGATATAATGATGGCGTGGATTCGT
GCTTGGCCAGCGCGCGGTACAATTAACTTGGTGGACGAAACGAGCGCTTTGACGCTGACAATGATCTTCC
GTATGTTAGGGATCGCAGAGGATGACATTGCAACGTGGGAAACCCATTATCGCCATTATGCGCTGGTGAG
CCTGCTTCCCGTGGACCTGCCGGGTACGCCTTTACGCCGCAGCCGTCGCGCACAAGTCTGGATTGATGCG
CGTCTGTCAGCATTGGTAAACGAATTGGGTCGTAGCCCAGGCGACTCGGGCCTCTTAGCGACCCTGATCC
GTTCACCCGCGGCCCCGGATGCGTCGTCACCAGAATCAAATCTTTTAGGTAACCTGCGTGCACTCATTCA
CGCCGCGCACAAAACCACCGCGGTAACGATGGCTCACTTGGCGATCCGCCTCGCAGAGCAGCCAGACCAC
TGGGATGCATTAGTCGCAGAAGCTCGGGCTGCTGGAACGGTGCCGCGCAACCCCTCGGAACTGGCACGTT
TCCCGTTCGCTGAGGCCCTCTTTCTGGAAACGCTGCGCTCTGAGCCGGCATTTCCCTTAGTGTTTCGTCG
CACCCGCGAACGAATTGAGCTGGGCGGTCGCGAGCTGGCTGCAGGTACACGGCTGATTATCCCTCTGATC
TTGTTATCGCGTGCGCCAAGCCTGTACCCGCAGCCAGATACTTTCTTACCGCAGCGCTGGTTAGAGCACC
GAGGCGCCCATAAACCAATTCAGACTTTACAGTTCGGAAGCGGTCCACATCGTTGTCTGGGTTTTCATAC
TGCCTGCATGCAACTGGTGCAGTTTGCAGTTACCTTGGCCCTGGTGCTGGATGAACGGAAAATGCGCCCG
CAACTTGTGCCGCAGCGGACTTGTGGGCGCCGTCGTTTTCCGATTAACTATCCACCACGTGACACCCAGG
TGGCCTTTAGAAGTGTTTCTTCGAATCACGACAACCGTAGTGAGATTCCGAGCTAATAAGGATGAGCTCT
ACAAATAAGCAGAGGTGGTTGTGTTGCGAAAAAAAAAAAAAAACACCCTAACGGGTGTTTTTTTTTTTTT
GGTGTCCCCACGTGTGGCGCTGGAGACCGTCCAATGGCGGCGCGCCATCGAATGGTGCAAAACCTTTCGC
GGTATGGCATGATAGCGCCCGGAAGAGAGTCAATTCAGGGTGGTGAATATGAGCCCGAAACGTCGTACCC
AGGCAGAACGTGCAATGGAAACCCAGGGTAAACTGATTGCAGCAGCACTGGGTGTTCTGCGTGAAAAAGG
TTATGCAGGTTTTCGTATTGCAGATGTTCCGGGTGCAGCCGGTGTTAGCCGTGGTGCACAGAGCCATCAT
TTTCCGACCAAACTGGAACTGCTGCTGGCAACCTTTGAATGGCTGTATGAGCAGATTACCGAACGTAGCC
GTGCACGTCTGGCAAAACTGAAACCGGAAGATGATGTTATTCAGCAGATGCTGGATGATGCAGCAGATTT
TTTTCTGGATGATGATTTTAGCATCGGCCTGGATCTGATTGTTGCAGCAGATCGTGATCCGGCACTGCGT
GAAGGTATTCTGCGTACCGTTGAACGTAATCGTTTTGTTGTTGAAGATATGTGGCTGGGTGTGCTGGTGA
GCCGTGGTCTGAGCCGTGATGATGCCGAAGATATTCTGTGGCTGATTTTTAACAGCGTTCGTGGTCTGAC
AGTTCGTAGCCTGTGGCAGAAAGATAAAGAACGTTTTGAACGTGTGCGTAATAGCACCCTGGAAATTGCA
CGTGAACGTTATGCAAAATTCAAACGTTGATAAGGATCCTAATTGGTAACGAATCAGACAATTGACGGCT
CGAGGGAGTAGCATAGGGTTTGCAGAATCCCTGCTTCGTCCATTTGACAGGCACATTATGCATCGATGAT
AAGCTGTCAAACATGAGCAGATCCTCTACGCCGGACGCATCGTGGCCGGCATCACCGGCGCCACAGGTGC
GGTTGCTGGCGCCTATATCGCCGACATCACCGATGGGGAAGATCGGGCTCGCCACTTCGGGCTCATGAGC
AAATATTTTATCTGAGGTGCTTCCTCGCTC
Features (pLannotate 1.2.2; 12 found; start..end, strand, type, name):
     28..54      +  misc_feature   bom (fragment): basis of mobility region from pBR322
    153..208     -  rep_origin     RSF ori (fragment): Plasmids containing the RSF 1030 origin of replication can be propagated in E. coli cells that contain additional plasmids with compatible origins.
    296..841     -  rep_origin     p15A ori: Plasmids containing the medium-copy-number p15A origin of replication can be propagated in E. coli cells that contain a second plasmid with the ColE1 origin.
    930..1745    -  CDS            KanR: aminoglycoside phosphotransferase; aph(3')-Ia; confers resistance to kanamycin in bacteria or G418 (Geneticin®) in eukaryotes
   1922..1949    +  protein_bind   CuO: CymR-binding P2 operator sequence from the p-cmt operon of Pseudomonas putida (Mullick et al., 2006) CymR
   1980..2007    +  protein_bind   CuO: CymR-binding P2 operator sequence from the p-cmt operon of Pseudomonas putida (Mullick et al., 2006) CymR
   2011..2066    +  ncRNA          Hammerhead 3: Accession: RF00008 - Hammerhead ribozyme (type III)
   3615..3688    +  promoter       lacIq promoter (fragment): lacI (mutant); In the lacIq allele, a single base change in the promoter boosts expression of the lacI gene about 10-fold.
   3689..4297    +  CDS            cymR: CYMR_PSEPU - Experimental evidence at transcript level: Swiss-Prot protein existence level 2. Involved in the repression of the cym and cmt operons which are responsible of the p-cymene degradation. From Pseudomonas putida (Arthrobacter siderocapsulatus).
   4402..4420    -  promoter       tet promoter (fragment): E. coli promoter for tetracycline efflux protein gene
   4430..4550    +  CDS            TcR (fragment): tetracycline efflux protein; tet; confers resistance to tetracycline
   4569..11      -  rep_origin     RSF ori (fragment) (across the origin): Plasmids containing the RSF 1030 origin of replication can be propagated in E. coli cells that contain additional plasmids with compatible origins.
