[The description below was written by a language model from this plasmid's Addgene catalogue record and pLannotate feature annotations shown in this document.]
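Description:
pCYP05 is a 4,580 nt bacterial expression plasmid built on the pCYP backbone for producing a cytochrome P450 from Burkholderia multivorans in Escherichia coli. The catalogue describes the enzyme as "LRD-modifying" without expanding the abbreviation. The coding sequence was codon optimized and commercially synthesized. Selection is by kanamycin, through an aph(3')-Ia aminoglycoside phosphotransferase gene. The only complete replication origin annotated is p15A, which is generally regarded as medium copy and is compatible with ColE1-type plasmids. This contrasts with the "high copy" designation on the catalogue page. The short RSF ori, bom, tet promoter and TcR fragments also annotated appear to be partial matches or backbone remnants rather than functional elements.

Expression is driven by the PcymRC promoter, a CymR-regulated system. The feature table shows two CuO operator sites, which are the CymR-binding sequences from the Pseudomonas putida p-cmt operon. These are followed directly by a type III hammerhead ribozyme, a part commonly used as an insulator that cleaves the 5' leader so that translation is less dependent on promoter context. The P450 open reading frame was not annotated by the automated tool, but it presumably lies in the unannotated stretch of about 1.5 kb between the ribozyme and the repressor cassette. The plasmid carries its own cymR repressor gene, transcribed from a sequence matching part of the lacIq promoter. P450 expression should therefore be held off until a CymR inducer such as cumate is supplied. The associated work concerns a redox-proficient E. coli host for screening terpenoids and the P450s that modify them, so pCYP05 appears to be one member of a set of inducible P450 expression plasmids used for such screening.
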