Addgene plasmid #212838: pCYP05
Purpose: Expresses the Burkholderia multivorans LRD-modifying cytochrome P450 enzyme
Depositing lab: Christopher Voigt. Depositing organization: Massachusetts Institute of Technology. Publication: Design of a redox-proficient Escherichia coli for screening terpenoids and modifying cytochrome P450s. Lin GM, Voigt CA. Nature Catalysis. 6, 1016–1029 (2023). https://doi.org/10.1038/s41929-023-01049-5.
Backbone
  Vector backbone: pCYP
  Vector type: Bacterial Expression
Growth in bacteria
  Bacterial resistance: Kanamycin, 50 μg/mL
  Growth temperature: 37°C
  Growth strain: DH5alpha
  Copy number: High Copy
Gene/Insert
  Gene/Insert name: cytochrome P450 (alt name: Uniprot ID: A0A0H3KUT7)
  Species: Burkholderia multivorans
  Promoter: PcymRC
  Cloning method: Unknown
Resource information
  A portion of this plasmid was derived from a plasmid made by: codon optimized and synthesized by vendors
Terms and licenses: Academic/Nonprofit Terms; Industry Terms: Not Available to Industry
How to cite: pCYP05 was a gift from Christopher Voigt (Addgene plasmid # 212838 ; http://n2t.net/addgene:212838 ; RRID:Addgene_212838)
